Addgene plasmid #145904: pAc5.1B-lambdaN-HA-DmDCP1_128-372_A
Purpose: Insect Expression of DmDCP1_128-372
Depositing lab: Elisa Izaurralde. Depositing organization: Max Planck Institute for Developmental Biology. Publication: A direct interaction between DCP1 and XRN1 couples mRNA decapping to 5' exonucleolytic degradation. Braun JE, Truffault V, Boland A, Huntzinger E, Chang CT, Haas G, Weichenrieder O, Coles M, Izaurralde E. Nat Struct Mol Biol. 2012 Dec;19(12):1324-31. doi: 10.1038/nsmb.2413. Epub 2012 Nov 11. PubMed 23142987.
Backbone
  Vector backbone: Unknown
  Vector type: Insect Expression
Growth in bacteria
  Bacterial resistance: Ampicillin, 100 μg/mL
  Growth temperature: 37°C
  Growth strain: DH5alpha
  Copy number: Low Copy
Gene/Insert
  Gene/Insert name: DmDCP1_128-372
  Species: D. melanogaster (fly)
  Entrez Gene: Dcp1 (a.k.a. anon-WO0118547.163, CG11183, Dcp-1, DCP1, Dcp1p, dDcp1, dDCP1, Dmel\CG11183)
  Cloning method: Unknown
Terms and licenses: Academic/Nonprofit Terms; Industry Terms: Not Available to Industry
Depositor comments: Plasmids from this collection were made available to the research community and donated after the lab closed. Please note that the sequence provided by the depositing laboratory may be theoretical/predicted or based on Sanger sequencing results. There may be discrepancies between sequencing results obtained by Addgene and the depositor sequence. If an Addgene verified sequence is not available, please contact before placing your order to request that our lab fully sequence the plasmid.
How to cite: pAc5.1B-lambdaN-HA-DmDCP1_128-372_A was a gift from Elisa Izaurralde (Addgene plasmid # 145904 ; http://n2t.net/addgene:145904 ; RRID:Addgene_145904)
