[The description below was written by a language model from this plasmid's Addgene catalogue record and pLannotate feature annotations shown in this document.]
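Description:
pAc5.1B-lambdaN-HA-DmDCP1_128-372_A is a 6.2 kb insect-cell expression plasmid encoding a fragment of the Drosophila melanogaster decapping factor DCP1 (residues 128–372, going by the construct name). The catalogue lists the backbone as unknown, although the name and the annotated parts point to a pAc5.1-type vector. In bacteria it is maintained through a ColE1/pUC-type origin and selected with ampicillin via the β-lactamase gene and its own promoter. The repository lists it as low copy, although the origin is annotated as a high-copy type. Short fragments of a tetracycline resistance gene and of SV40 large T antigen are also detected; these look like non-functional backbone remnants.

Expression is driven by the constitutive Drosophila actin 5C promoter, which is strongly active in fly cell lines. Immediately downstream lies a short fragment of the bacteriophage lambda N protein, followed by an HA epitope (annotated as a partial match to a 3xHA element). An unannotated region follows whose position fits the DCP1 insert, although the feature table does not label it. A vector-derived V5 tag sequence sits after this region, but the record does not say whether it is in frame or preceded by a stop codon. An SV40 polyadenylation signal closes the cassette.

The lambda N peptide binds boxB RNA hairpins, so fusions of this kind are generally used in tethering assays that recruit a protein to a boxB-containing reporter mRNA, while the HA tag allows detection or immunoprecipitation. The stated purpose is simply insect expression of this DCP1 fragment, and the associated study concerns the DCP1–XRN1 interaction that couples decapping to 5′ exonucleolytic decay.
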