Features (pLannotate 1.2.2; 10 found; start..end, strand, type, name):
     56..2568    +  promoter       Ac5 promoter: Drosophila melanogaster actin 5C promoter
   2588..2653    +  CDS            N (fragment): REGN_LAMBD - Experimental evidence at protein level: Swiss-Prot protein existence level 1. Plays a role as a transcriptional antitermination factor that allows the virus to initiate its lytic phase. Activates expression of the delayed viral early genes by modifying host RNA polymerase (RNAP) into a form that is resistant to termination signals. This antitermination function requires the host NusA protein which serves to stabilize the interaction between antitermination protein N and host RNA polymerase. From Escherichia phage lambda (Bacteriophage lambda).
   2678..2704    +  CDS            3xHA (fragment): three tandem HA epitope tags
   3489..3530    +  CDS            V5 tag: epitope tag from simian virus 5
   3630..3764    -  polyA_signal   SV40 poly(A) signal: SV40 polyadenylation signal
   3787..3871    -  CDS            large T antigen (fragment): large T antigen from SV40 (simian virus 40)
   3872..4342    +  CDS            TcR (fragment): tetracycline efflux protein; tet; confers resistance to tetracycline
   4386..4974    -  rep_origin     ori: high-copy-number ColE1/pMB1/pBR322/pUC origin of replication
   5145..6005    -  CDS            AmpR: β-lactamase; bla; confers resistance to ampicillin, carbenicillin, and related antibiotics
   6006..6110    -  promoter       AmpR promoter: bla
>Addgene plasmid #145904 | pAc5.1B-lambdaN-HA-DmDCP1_128-372_A | depositor full sequence | sequence record 288349 | Full Sequence
CTTCAAGGAATTAATTCTATATTCTAAAAACACAAATGATACTTCTAAAAAAAATCATGAATGGCATCAA
CTCTGAATCAAATCTTTGCAGATGCACCTACTTCTCATTTCCACTGTCACATCATTTTTCCAGATCTCGC
TGCCTGTTATGTGGCCCACAAACCAAGACACGTTTTATGGCCATTAAAGCTGGCTGATCGTCGCCAAACA
CCAAATACATATCAATATGTACATTCGAGAAAGAAGCGATCAAAGAAGCGTCTTCGGGCGAGTAGGAGAA
TGCGGAGGAGAAGGAGAACGAGCTGATCTAGTATCTCTCCACAATCCAATGCCAACTGACCAACTGGCCA
TATTCGGAGCAATTTGAAGCCAATTTCCATCGCCTGGCGATCGCTCCATTCTTGGCTATATGTTTTTCAC
CGTTCCCGGGGCCATTTTCAAAGACTCGTCGGTAAGATAAGATTGTGTCACTCGCTGTCTCTCTTCATTT
GTCGAAGAATGCTGAGGAATTTCGCGATGACGTCGGCGAGTATTTTGAAGAATGAGAATAATTTGTATTT
ATACGAAAATCAGTTAGTGGAATTTTCTACAAAAACATGTTATCTATAGATAATTTTGTTGCAAAATATG
TTGACTATGACAAAGATTGTATGTATATACCTTTAATGTATTCTCATTTTCTTATGTATTTATAATGGCA
ATGATGATACTGATGATATTTTAAGATGATGCCAGACCACAGGCTGATTTCTGCGTCTTTTGCCGAACGC
AGTGCATGTGCGGTTGTTGTTTTTTGGAATAGTTTCAATTTTCGGACTGTCCGCTTTGATTTCAGTTTCT
TGGCTTATTCAAAAAGCAAAGTAAAGCCAAAAAAGCGAGATGGCAATACCAAATGCGGCAAAACGGTAGT
GGAAGGAAAGGGGTGCGGGGCAGCGGAAGGAAGGGTGGGGCGGGGCGTGGCGGGGTCTGTGGCTGGGCGC
GACGTCACCGACGTTGGAGCCACTCCTTTGACCATGTGTGCGTGTGTGTATTATTCGTGTCTCGCCACTC
GCCGGTTGTTTTTTTCTTTTTATCTCGCTCTCTCTAGCGCCATCTCGTACGCATGCTCAACGCACCGCAT
GTTGCCGTGTCCTTTATGCGTCATTTTGGCTCGAAATAGGCAATTATTTAAACAAAGATTAGTCAACGAA
AACGCTAAAATAAATAAGTCTACAATATGGTTACTTATTGCCATGTGTGTGCAGCCAACGATAGCAACAA
AAGCAACAACACAGTGGCTTTCCCTCTTTCACTTTTTGTTTGCAAGCGCGTGCGAGCAAGACGGCACGAC
CGGCAAACGCAATTACGCTGACAAAGAGCAGACGAAGTTTTGGCCGAAAAACATCAAGGCGCCTGATACG
AATGCATTTGCAATAACAATTGCGATATTTAATATTGTTTATGAAGCTGTTTGACTTCAAAACACACAAA
AAAAAAAATAAAACAAATTATTTGAAAGAGAATTAGGAATCGGACAGCTTATCGTTACGGGCTAACAGCA
CACCGAGACGAAATAGCTTACCTGACGTCACAGCCTCTGGAAGAACTGCCGCCAAGCAGAGAGAGAGAGA
AAAAGAGGGAGAGCAGCTTAGACCGCATGTGCTTGTGTGTGAGGCGTCTCTCTCTTCGTCTCCTGTTTGC
GCAAACGCATAGACTGCACTGAGAAAATCGATTACCTATTTTTTATGAATGAATATTTGCACTATTACTA
TTCAAAACTATTAAGATAGCAATCACATTCAATAGCCAAATACTATACCACCTGAGCGATGCAACGAAAT
GATCAATTTGAGCAAAAATGCTGCATATTTAGGACGGCATCATTATAGAAATGCTTCTTGCTGTGTACTT
TTCTCTCGTCTGGCAGCTGTTTCGCCGTTATTGTTAAAACCGGCTTAAGTTAGGTGTGTTTTCTACGACT
AGTGATGCCCCTACTAGAAGATGTGTGTTGCACAAATGTCCCTGAATAACCAATTTGAAGTGCAGATAGC
AGTAAACGTAAGCTAATATGAATATTATTTAACTGTAATGTTTTAATATCGCTGGACATTACTAATAAAC
CCACTATAAACACATGTACATATGTATGTTTTGGCATACAATGAGTAGTTGGGGAAAAAATGTGTAAAAG
CACCGTGACCATCACAGCATAAAGATAACCAGCTGAAGTATCGAATATGAGTAACCCCCAAATTGAATCA
CATGCCGCAACTGATAGGACCCATGGAAGTACACTCTTCATGGCGATATACAAGACACACACAAGCACGA
ACACCCAGTTGCGGAGGAAATTCTCCGTAAATGAAAACCCAATCGGCGAACAATTCATACCCATATATGG
TAAAAGTTTTGAACGCGACTTGAGAGCGGAGAGCATTGCGGCTGATAAGGTTTTAGCGCTAAGCGGGCTT
TATAAAACGGGCTGCGGGACCAGTTTTCATATCACTACCGTTTGAGTTCTTGTGCTGTGTGGATACTCCT
CCCGACACAAAGCCGCTCCATCAGCCAGCAGTCGTCTAATCCAGAGACCCCGGATCGGGGTACCAACATG
GACGCACAAACACGACGACGTGAGCGTCGCGCTGAGAAACAAGCTCAATGGAAAGCTGCAAACGGTGGAT
CTCCTCCACATATGGCTTACCCATACGATGTTCCAGATTACGCTCCTCCAAGCTTGAATTCGGATCAGGG
AACGAATGGCCAGGCCCAGCGTCACGTCTCCGCGCCCCAGCAGCCAAAGCAGGACAGCAGCCAGCCGGCC
AGCATATTCAACATGCTGACCAAGGCCCAGAAGGACTACAATGCCCAGGTGAGCGGCGGGCAGCCGAAGA
CGCCTTCGGCGGAGAACGTAACGGCCGGCAATGTGTTGAAGTTCTTCGAATCGGCCAAGCAGGCCACGGC
AGAGTCACTGTTCCACCGCGTCCAGCCGCTCTCCGTGGACCAGCTGGAGAAACAGCAGCGGGCAGCCACG
CCTGGCGAGGATCTGTTGCCCCCGGCAGGCAGGGACAATCACGAGAGCCGGCTGTCGCCCTTCCAGAAGA
TGCAGCAGCTTAACATTCAGCTCCTGAGCGACCTGAAGATCGGTAAAAGCTACGCTACGGCTCAATCTCC
GACAGTCGCCCCGTCCTCGTCGGCGCTGATGGCCAACGACGATGCCGGCAAGTGCTTGCGGAGACTGCTG
GCTGGCGACAAGCCCGGGCCGGCCCTCATGCCGCCCACCATGTTCGACGCGCCCAACAACGGCAATCCGG
AGCCACAGCAGCCACAGCAGCCACAGCAGCCACTGCTGAACTCGACGCAGTTCGTCCAGGCCTTCACGTA
CCTTATCCAGAACGATAAGGAGTTTGCCAACAAGCTGCACAAGGCCTACCTGAACGGCTGTTCCAATCTA
CTGCTGGACTCCAGCTCCACATATCAATAACTCGAGTCTAGAGGGCCCGCGGTTCGAAGGTAAGCCTATC
CCTAACCCTCTCCTCGGTCTCGATTCTACGCGTACCGGTCATCATCACCATCACCATTGAGTTTAAACCC
GCTGATCAGCCTCGACTGTGCCTTCTAAGGCCTGAGCTCGCTGATCAGCCTCGATCGAGGATCCAGACAT
GATAAGATACATTGATGAGTTTGGACAAACCACAACTAGAATGCAGTGAAAAAAATGCTTTATTTGTGAA
ATTTGTGATGCTATTGCTTTATTTGTAACCATTATAAGCTGCAATAAACAAGTTAACAACAACAATTGCA
TTCATTTTATGTTTCAGGTTCAGGGGGAGGTGTGGGAGGTTTTTTAAAGCAAGTAAAACCTCTACAAATG
TGGTATGGCTGATTATGATCAGTCGACCGATGCCCTTGAGAGCCTTCAACCCAGTCAGCTCCTTCCGGTG
GGCGCGGGGCATGACTATCGTCGCCGCACTTATGACTGTCTTCTTTATCATGCAACTCGTAGGACAGGTG
CCGGCAGCGCTCTGGGTCATTTTCGGCGAGGACCGCTTTCGCTGGAGCGCGACGATGATCGGCCTGTCGC
TTGCGGTATTCGGAATCTTGCACGCCCTCGCTCAAGCCTTCGTCACTGGTCCCGCCACCAAACGTTTCGG
CGAGAAGCAGGCCATTATCGCCGGCATGGCGGCCGACGCGCTGGGCTACGTCTTGCTGGCGTTCGCGACG
CGAGGCTGGATGGCCTTCCCCATTATGATTCTTCTCGCTTCCGGCGGCATCGGGATGCCCGCGTTGCAGG
CCATGCTGTCCAGGCAGGTAGATGACGACCATCAGGGACAGCTTCAAGGATCGCTCGCGGCTCTTACCAG
CCAGCAAAAGGCCAGGAACCGTAAAAAGGCCGCGTTGCTGGCGTTTTTCCATAGGCTCCGCCCCCCTGAC
GAGCATCACAAAAATCGACGCTCAAGTCAGAGGTGGCGAAACCCGACAGGACTATAAAGATACCAGGCGT
TTCCCCCTGGAAGCTCCCTCGTGCGCTCTCCTGTTCCGACCCTGCCGCTTACCGGATACCTGTCCGCCTT
TCTCCCTTCGGGAAGCGTGGCGCTTTCTCAATGCTCACGCTGTAGGTATCTCAGTTCGGTGTAGGTCGTT
CGCTCCAAGCTGGGCTGTGTGCACGAACCCCCCGTTCAGCCCGACCGCTGCGCCTTATCCGGTAACTATC
GTCTTGAGTCCAACCCGGTAAGACACGACTTATCGCCACTGGCAGCAGCCACTGGTAACAGGATTAGCAG
AGCGAGGTATGTAGGCGGTGCTACAGAGTTCTTGAAGTGGTGGCCTAACTACGGCTACACTAGAAGGACA
GTATTTGGTATCTGCGCTCTGCTGAAGCCAGTTACCTTCGGAAAAAGAGTTGGTAGCTCTTGATCCGGCA
AACAAACCACCGCTGGTAGCGGTGGTTTTTTTGTTTGCAAGCAGCAGATTACGCGCAGAAAAAAAGGATC
TCAAGAAGATCCTTTGATCTTTTCTACGGGGTCTGACGCTCAGTGGAACGAAAACTCACGTTAAGGGATT
TTGGTCATGAGATTATCAAAAAGGATCTTCACCTAGATCCTTTTAAATTAAAAATGAAGTTTTAAATCAA
TCTAAAGTATATATGAGTAAACTTGGTCTGACAGTTACCAATGCTTAATCAGTGAGGCACCTATCTCAGC
GATCTGTCTATTTCGTTCATCCATAGTTGCCTGACTCCCCGTCGTGTAGATAACTACGATACGGGAGGGC
TTACCATCTGGCCCCAGTGCTGCAATGATACCGCGAGACCCACGCTCACCGGCTCCAGATTTATCAGCAA
TAAACCAGCCAGCCGGAAGGGCCGAGCGCAGAAGTGGTCCTGCAACTTTATCCGCCTCCATCCAGTCTAT
TAATTGTTGCCGGGAAGCTAGAGTAAGTAGTTCGCCAGTTAATAGTTTGCGCAACGTTGTTGCCATTGCT
GCAGGCATCGTGGTGTCACGCTCGTCGTTTGGTATGGCTTCATTCAGCTCCGGTTCCCAACGATCAAGGC
GAGTTACATGATCCCCCATGTTGTGCAAAAAAGCGGTTAGCTCCTTCGGTCCTCCGATCGTTGTCAGAAG
TAAGTTGGCCGCAGTGTTATCACTCATGGTTATGGCAGCACTGCATAATTCTCTTACTGTCATGCCATCC
GTAAGATGCTTTTCTGTGACTGGTGAGTACTCAACCAAGTCATTCTGAGAATAGTGTATGCGGCGACCGA
GTTGCTCTTGCCCGGCGTCAACACGGGATAATACCGCGCCACATAGCAGAACTTTAAAAGTGCTCATCAT
TGGAAAACGTTCTTCGGGGCGAAAACTCTCAAGGATCTTACCGCTGTTGAGATCCAGTTCGATGTAACCC
ACTCGTGCACCCAACTGATCTTCAGCATCTTTTACTTTCACCAGCGTTTCTGGGTGAGCAAAAACAGGAA
GGCAAAATGCCGCAAAAAAGGGAATAAGGGCGACACGGAAATGTTGAATACTCATACTCTTCCTTTTTCA
ATATTATTGAAGCATTTATCAGGGTTATTGTCTCATGAGCGGATACATATTTGAATGTATTTAGAAAAAT
AAACAAATAGGGGTTCCGCGCACATTTCCCCGAAAAGTGCCACCTGACGTCTAAGAAACCATTATTATCA
TGACATTAACCTATAAAAATAGGCGTATCACGAGGCCCTTTCGT
